Addgene plasmid #114239: pMXLP_pFa
Purpose: POC12379, MetClo assembly vector with p15A replication origin and ampicillin resistance for BsaI-based MetClo, adaptor sequence type p-a
Depositing lab: Christopher A. O'Callaghan. Depositing organization: University of Oxford. Publication: MetClo: methylase-assisted hierarchical DNA assembly using a single type IIS restriction enzyme. Lin D, O'Callaghan CA. Nucleic Acids Res. 2018 Jul 9. pii: 5050631. doi: 10.1093/nar/gky596. PubMed 29986052.
Backbone
  Vector backbone: pMXLP
  Vector type: Synthetic Biology
Growth in bacteria
  Bacterial resistance: Ampicillin, 100 μg/mL
  Growth temperature: 37°C
  Growth strain: DH5alpha
  Copy number: Low Copy
Gene/Insert
  Gene/Insert name: LacZalpha
  Species: Synthetic
  Cloning method: Restriction Enzyme; 5′ cloning site unknown (unknown if destroyed)
Terms and licenses: Academic/Nonprofit Terms; Industry Terms: Not Available to Industry
How to cite: pMXLP_pFa was a gift from Christopher A. O'Callaghan (Addgene plasmid # 114239 ; http://n2t.net/addgene:114239 ; RRID:Addgene_114239)
