[The description below was written by a language model from this plasmid's Addgene catalogue record, the feature table of its GenBank file and pLannotate feature annotations shown in this document.]
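Description:
pMXLP_pFa is a small (about 2.5 kb) circular synthetic-biology plasmid that serves as a recipient, or assembly, vector in the MetClo system, a methylase-assisted hierarchical DNA assembly method that relies on a single type IIS restriction enzyme. This version is configured for BsaI-based MetClo and carries the adaptor sequence type designated "p-a", which defines the flanking adaptors that an assembled product acquires. It is built on the pMXLP backbone and is propagated in E. coli. Replication comes from a p15A origin, which the catalogue lists as low copy and the annotation as medium copy, and which is compatible with ColE1-type plasmids in the same cell. Selection uses the bla gene (AmpR) under its own promoter, conferring resistance to ampicillin and related beta-lactams.

The insert is a LacZalpha cassette derived from pUC18/19. It consists of a CAP binding site, the lac promoter and the lac operator, which drive the lacZ-alpha fragment containing the pUC multiple cloning site, with standard M13 forward and reverse sequencing primer sites around it. In assembly vectors of this kind, the lacZ-alpha cassette typically acts as a replaceable placeholder. Recipient plasmids that retain it give alpha-complementation in a suitable host, so correct assemblies that displace it can be picked out by blue/white screening. The feature tables do not annotate the BsaI sites, the methylase-sensitive sequences or the adaptor overhangs, so their exact positions relative to the cassette cannot be stated from the record. The short lacI, bom and RSF origin fragments found by automated annotation appear to be remnants of the parental sequences rather than functional elements.
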