LOCUS       Exported 2519 bp ds-DNA circular SYN 12-MAY-2021
DEFINITION  POC12379, MetClo assembly vector with p15A replication origin and
            ampicillin resistance for BsaI-based MetClo, adaptor sequence type
            p-a.
ACCESSION   .
VERSION     .
KEYWORDS    pMXLP_pFa
SOURCE      synthetic DNA construct
  ORGANISM  synthetic DNA construct
REFERENCE   1 (bases 1 to 2519)
  AUTHORS   Lin D, O'Callaghan CA
  TITLE     MetClo: methylase-assisted hierarchical DNA assembly using a single
            type IIS restriction enzyme.
  JOURNAL   Nucleic Acids Res. 2018 Jul 9. pii: 5050631. doi:
            10.1093/nar/gky596.
  PUBMED    29986052
REFERENCE   2 (bases 1 to 2519)
  AUTHORS   .
  TITLE     Direct Submission
  JOURNAL   Exported May 12, 2021 from SnapGene Server 1.1.58
            http://www.snapgene.com
FEATURES             Location/Qualifiers
     source          1..2519
                     /organism="synthetic DNA construct"
                     /mol_type="other DNA"
     protein_bind    107..128
                     /label=CAP binding site
                     /bound_moiety="E. coli catabolite activator protein"
                     /note="CAP binding activates transcription in the presence
                     of cAMP."
     promoter        143..173
                     /label=lac promoter
                     /note="promoter for the E. coli lac operon"
     protein_bind    181..197
                     /label=lac operator
                     /bound_moiety="lac repressor encoded by lacI"
                     /note="The lac repressor binds to the lac operator to
                     inhibit transcription in E. coli. This inhibition can be
                     relieved by adding lactose or
                     isopropyl-beta-D-thiogalactopyranoside (IPTG)."
     primer_bind     186..208
                     /label=M13/pUC Reverse
                     /note="In lacZ gene"
     primer_bind     205..221
                     /label=M13 rev
                     /note="common sequencing primer, one of multiple similar
                     variants"
     primer_bind     205..221
                     /label=M13 Reverse
                     /note="In lacZ gene. Also called M13-rev"
     CDS             217..540
                     /codon_start=1
                     /gene="lacZ fragment"
                     /product="LacZ-alpha fragment of beta-galactosidase"
                     /label=lacZ-alpha
                     /translation="MTMITPSLHACRSTLEDPRVPSSNSLAVVLQRRDWENPGVTQLNR
                     LAAHPPFASWRNSEEARTDRPSQQLRSLNGEWRLMRYFLLTHLCGISHRIWCTLSTICS
                     DAA"
     misc_feature    234..290
                     /label=MCS
                     /note="pUC18/19 multiple cloning site"
     primer_bind     complement(291..308)
                     /label=M13 Forward
                     /note="In lacZ gene. Also called M13-F20 or M13 (-21)
                     Forward"
     primer_bind     complement(291..307)
                     /label=M13 fwd
                     /note="common sequencing primer, one of multiple similar
                     variants"
     primer_bind     complement(300..322)
                     /label=M13/pUC Forward
                     /note="In lacZ gene"
     primer_bind     complement(516..535)
                     /label=pRS-marker
                     /note="pRS vectors, use to sequence yeast selectable
                     marker"
     promoter        703..807
                     /gene="bla"
                     /label=AmpR promoter
     CDS             808..1668
                     /codon_start=1
                     /gene="bla"
                     /product="beta-lactamase"
                     /label=AmpR
                     /note="confers resistance to ampicillin, carbenicillin, and
                     related antibiotics"
                     /translation="MSIQHFRVALIPFFAAFCLPVFAHPETLVKVKDAEDQLGARVGYI
                     ELDLNSGKILESFRPEERFPMMSTFKVLLCGAVLSRIDAGQEQLGRRIHYSQNDLVEYS
                     PVTEKHLTDGMTVRELCSAAITMSDNTAANLLLTTIGGPKELTAFLHNMGDHVTRLDRW
                     EPELNEAIPNDERDTTMPVAMATTLRKLLTGELLTLASRQQLIDWMEADKVAGPLLRSA
                     LPAGWFIADKSGAGERGSRGIIAALGPDGKPSRIVVIYTTGSQATMDERNRQIAEIGAS
                     LIKHW"
     primer_bind     complement(1026..1045)
                     /label=Amp-R
                     /note="Ampicillin resistance gene, reverse primer"
     rep_origin      1694..2239
                     /direction=RIGHT
                     /label=p15A ori
                     /note="Plasmids containing the medium-copy-number p15A
                     origin of replication can be propagated in E. coli cells
                     that contain a second plasmid with the ColE1 origin. "
     primer_bind     2140..2159
                     /label=pBR322ori-F
                     /note="pBR322 origin, forward primer"
     primer_bind     2356..2373
                     /label=L4440
                     /note="L4440 vector, forward primer"
ORIGIN
        1 cactctgtga cttggtctca ggagtgagac cggcctagca ggtgtgagtt tgcagctggc
       61 acgacaggtt tcccgactgg aaagcgggca gtgagcgcaa cgcaattaat gtgagttagc
      121 tcactcatta ggcaccccag gctttacact ttatgcttcc ggctcgtatg ttgtgtggaa
      181 ttgtgagcgg ataacaattt cacacaggaa acagctatga ccatgattac gccaagcttg
      241 catgcctgca ggtcgactct agaggatccc cgggtaccga gctcgaattc actggccgtc
      301 gttttacaac gtcgtgactg ggaaaaccct ggcgttaccc aacttaatcg ccttgcagca
      361 catccccctt tcgccagctg gcgtaatagc gaagaggccc gcaccgatcg cccttcccaa
      421 cagttgcgca gcctgaatgg cgaatggcgc ctgatgcggt attttctcct tacgcatctg
      481 tgcggtattt cacaccgcat atggtgcact ctcagtacaa tctgctctga tgccgcatag
      541 ttaagccagc cccgacaccc gccaacaccc gctgacgcgc cctgacgggc ttgtctgctc
      601 ccggcatccg cttacagaca agctgtgaca agtaccacct ggaacgccaa aggtctcacg
      661 ctaggttgag accaagtcac gaagtgtgcg gccgccttcg tgcgcggaac ccctatttgt
      721 ttatttttct aaatacattc aaatatgtat ccgctcatga gacaataacc ttgataaatg
      781 cttcaataat attgaaaaag gaagagtatg agtattcaac atttccgtgt cgcccttatt
      841 cccttttttg cggcattttg ccttcctgtt tttgctcacc cagaaacgct ggtgaaagta
      901 aaagatgctg aagatcagtt gggtgcacga gtgggttaca tcgaactgga tctcaacagc
      961 ggtaagatcc ttgagagttt tcgccccgaa gaacgttttc caatgatgag cacttttaaa
     1021 gttctgctat gtggcgcggt attatcccgt attgacgccg ggcaagagca actcggtcgc
     1081 cgcatacact attctcagaa tgacttggtt gagtactcac cagtcacaga aaagcatctt
     1141 acggatggca tgacagtaag agaattatgc agtgctgcca taaccatgag tgataacact
     1201 gcggccaact tacttctgac aacgatcgga ggaccgaagg agctaaccgc ttttttgcac
     1261 aacatggggg atcatgtaac tcgccttgat cgttgggaac cggagctgaa tgaagccata
     1321 ccaaacgacg agcgtgacac cacgatgcct gtagcaatgg caacaacgtt gcgcaaacta
     1381 ttaactggcg aactacttac tctagcttcc cggcaacaat taatagactg gatggaggcg
     1441 gataaagttg caggaccact tctgcgctcg gcccttccgg ctggctggtt tattgctgat
     1501 aaatctggag ccggtgagcg tggttctcgc ggtatcattg cagcactggg gccagatggt
     1561 aagccctccc gtatcgtagt tatctacacg acggggagtc aggcaactat ggatgaacga
     1621 aatagacaga tcgctgagat aggtgcctca ctgattaagc attggtaaga gcctgtttaa
     1681 taagatgatc ttcttgagat cgttttggtc tgcgcgtaat ctcttgctct gaaaacgaaa
     1741 aaaccgcctt gcagggcggt ttttcgaagg ttctctgagc taccaactct ttgaaccgag
     1801 gtaactggct tggaggagcg cagtcaccaa aacttgtcct ttcagtttag ccttaaccgg
     1861 cgcatgactt caagactaac tcctctaaat caattaccag tggctgctgc cagtggtgct
     1921 tttgcatgtc tttccgggtt ggactcaaga cgatagttac cggataaggc gcagcggtcg
     1981 gactgaacgg ggggttcgtg catacagtcc agcttggagc gaactgccta cccggaactg
     2041 agtgtcaggc gtggaatgag acaaacgcgg ccataacagc ggaatgacac cggtaaaccg
     2101 aaaggcagga acaggagagc gcacgaggga gccgccaggg ggaaacgcct ggtatcttta
     2161 tagtcctgtc gggtttcgcc accactgatt tgagcgtcag atttcgtgat gcttgtcagg
     2221 ggggcggagc ctatggaaaa acggctttgc cgcggccctc tcacttccct gttaagtatc
     2281 ttcctggcat cttccaggaa atctccgccc cgttcgtaag ccatttccgc tcgccgcagt
     2341 cgaacgaccg agcgtagcga gtcagtgagc gaggaagcgg aatatatcct gtatcacata
     2401 ttctgctgac gcaccggtgc agcctttttt ctcctgccac atgaagcact tcactgacac
     2461 cctcatcagt gccaacatag taagccagta tacactccgc tagcgcgcaa gcggccgca
//
