Features (pLannotate 1.2.2; 12 found; start..end, strand, type, name):
     51..94      +  CDS            lacI (fragment): lac repressor; lacI; The lac repressor binds to the lac operator to inhibit transcription in E. coli. This inhibition can be relieved by adding lactose or isopropyl-β-D-thiogalactopyranoside (IPTG).
    107..128     +  protein_bind   CAP binding site: CAP binding activates transcription in the presence of cAMP. E. coli catabolite activator protein
    143..173     +  promoter       lac promoter: promoter for the E. coli lac operon
    181..197     +  protein_bind   lac operator: The lac repressor binds to the lac operator to inhibit transcription in E. coli. This inhibition can be relieved by adding lactose or isopropyl-β-D-thiogalactopyranoside (IPTG). lac repressor encoded by lacI
    234..290     -  misc_feature   MCS: pUC18/19 multiple cloning site
    287..444     +  CDS            lacZα (fragment): LacZα fragment of β-galactosidase; lacZ fragment
    450..549     -  misc_feature   bom (fragment): basis of mobility region from pBR322
    703..807     +  promoter       AmpR promoter: bla
    808..1668    +  CDS            AmpR: β-lactamase; bla; confers resistance to ampicillin, carbenicillin, and related antibiotics
   1694..2239    +  rep_origin     p15A ori: Plasmids containing the medium-copy-number p15A origin of replication can be propagated in E. coli cells that contain a second plasmid with the ColE1 origin.
   2327..2382    +  rep_origin     RSF ori (fragment): Plasmids containing the RSF 1030 origin of replication can be propagated in E. coli cells that contain additional plasmids with compatible origins.
   2481..2502    -  misc_feature   bom (fragment): basis of mobility region from pBR322
>Addgene plasmid #114239 | pMXLP_pFa | depositor full sequence | sequence record 215637 | Full Sequence
CACTCTGTGACTTGGTCTCAGGAGTGAGACCGGCCTAGCAGGTGTGAGTTTGCAGCTGGCACGACAGGTT
TCCCGACTGGAAAGCGGGCAGTGAGCGCAACGCAATTAATGTGAGTTAGCTCACTCATTAGGCACCCCAG
GCTTTACACTTTATGCTTCCGGCTCGTATGTTGTGTGGAATTGTGAGCGGATAACAATTTCACACAGGAA
ACAGCTATGACCATGATTACGCCAAGCTTGCATGCCTGCAGGTCGACTCTAGAGGATCCCCGGGTACCGA
GCTCGAATTCACTGGCCGTCGTTTTACAACGTCGTGACTGGGAAAACCCTGGCGTTACCCAACTTAATCG
CCTTGCAGCACATCCCCCTTTCGCCAGCTGGCGTAATAGCGAAGAGGCCCGCACCGATCGCCCTTCCCAA
CAGTTGCGCAGCCTGAATGGCGAATGGCGCCTGATGCGGTATTTTCTCCTTACGCATCTGTGCGGTATTT
CACACCGCATATGGTGCACTCTCAGTACAATCTGCTCTGATGCCGCATAGTTAAGCCAGCCCCGACACCC
GCCAACACCCGCTGACGCGCCCTGACGGGCTTGTCTGCTCCCGGCATCCGCTTACAGACAAGCTGTGACA
AGTACCACCTGGAACGCCAAAGGTCTCACGCTAGGTTGAGACCAAGTCACGAAGTGTGCGGCCGCCTTCG
TGCGCGGAACCCCTATTTGTTTATTTTTCTAAATACATTCAAATATGTATCCGCTCATGAGACAATAACC
CTGATAAATGCTTCAATAATATTGAAAAAGGAAGAGTATGAGTATTCAACATTTCCGTGTCGCCCTTATT
CCCTTTTTTGCGGCATTTTGCCTTCCTGTTTTTGCTCACCCAGAAACGCTGGTGAAAGTAAAAGATGCTG
AAGATCAGTTGGGTGCACGAGTGGGTTACATCGAACTGGATCTCAACAGCGGTAAGATCCTTGAGAGTTT
TCGCCCCGAAGAACGTTTTCCAATGATGAGCACTTTTAAAGTTCTGCTATGTGGCGCGGTATTATCCCGT
ATTGACGCCGGGCAAGAGCAACTCGGTCGCCGCATACACTATTCTCAGAATGACTTGGTTGAGTACTCAC
CAGTCACAGAAAAGCATCTTACGGATGGCATGACAGTAAGAGAATTATGCAGTGCTGCCATAACCATGAG
TGATAACACTGCGGCCAACTTACTTCTGACAACGATCGGAGGACCGAAGGAGCTAACCGCTTTTTTGCAC
AACATGGGGGATCATGTAACTCGCCTTGATCGTTGGGAACCGGAGCTGAATGAAGCCATACCAAACGACG
AGCGTGACACCACGATGCCTGTAGCAATGGCAACAACGTTGCGCAAACTATTAACTGGCGAACTACTTAC
TCTAGCTTCCCGGCAACAATTAATAGACTGGATGGAGGCGGATAAAGTTGCAGGACCACTTCTGCGCTCG
GCCCTTCCGGCTGGCTGGTTTATTGCTGATAAATCTGGAGCCGGTGAGCGTGGTTCTCGCGGTATCATTG
CAGCACTGGGGCCAGATGGTAAGCCCTCCCGTATCGTAGTTATCTACACGACGGGGAGTCAGGCAACTAT
GGATGAACGAAATAGACAGATCGCTGAGATAGGTGCCTCACTGATTAAGCATTGGTAAGAGCCTGTTTAA
TAAGATGATCTTCTTGAGATCGTTTTGGTCTGCGCGTAATCTCTTGCTCTGAAAACGAAAAAACCGCCTT
GCAGGGCGGTTTTTCGAAGGTTCTCTGAGCTACCAACTCTTTGAACCGAGGTAACTGGCTTGGAGGAGCG
CAGTCACCAAAACTTGTCCTTTCAGTTTAGCCTTAACCGGCGCATGACTTCAAGACTAACTCCTCTAAAT
CAATTACCAGTGGCTGCTGCCAGTGGTGCTTTTGCATGTCTTTCCGGGTTGGACTCAAGACGATAGTTAC
CGGATAAGGCGCAGCGGTCGGACTGAACGGGGGGTTCGTGCATACAGTCCAGCTTGGAGCGAACTGCCTA
CCCGGAACTGAGTGTCAGGCGTGGAATGAGACAAACGCGGCCATAACAGCGGAATGACACCGGTAAACCG
AAAGGCAGGAACAGGAGAGCGCACGAGGGAGCCGCCAGGGGGAAACGCCTGGTATCTTTATAGTCCTGTC
GGGTTTCGCCACCACTGATTTGAGCGTCAGATTTCGTGATGCTTGTCAGGGGGGCGGAGCCTATGGAAAA
ACGGCTTTGCCGCGGCCCTCTCACTTCCCTGTTAAGTATCTTCCTGGCATCTTCCAGGAAATCTCCGCCC
CGTTCGTAAGCCATTTCCGCTCGCCGCAGTCGAACGACCGAGCGTAGCGAGTCAGTGAGCGAGGAAGCGG
AATATATCCTGTATCACATATTCTGCTGACGCACCGGTGCAGCCTTTTTTCTCCTGCCACATGAAGCACT
TCACTGACACCCTCATCAGTGCCAACATAGTAAGCCAGTATACACTCCGCTAGCGCGCAAGCGGCCGCA
